Addgene plasmid #182146: pU6-Sp-gRNA-ALB_DF_B358c_attB
Purpose: To insert attB attachment site at ALB in human cells via twinPE
Depositing lab: David Liu. Depositing organization: Broad Institute. Publication: Programmable deletion, replacement, integration and inversion of large DNA sequences with twin prime editing. Anzalone AV, Gao XD, Podracky CJ, Nelson AT, Koblan LW, Raguram A, Levy JM, Mercer JAM, Liu DR. Nat Biotechnol. 2022 May;40(5):731-740. doi: 10.1038/s41587-021-01133-w. Epub 2021 Dec 9. PubMed 34887556.
Backbone
  Vector backbone: pU6
  Total vector size (bp): 2331
  Vector type: Mammalian Expression
Growth in bacteria
  Bacterial resistance: Ampicillin, 100 μg/mL
  Growth temperature: 37°C
  Growth strain: DH5alpha
  Copy number: High Copy
Gene/Insert
  Gene/Insert name: ALB_B358c_attB pegRNA
  Species: Synthetic
  Insert size (bp): 148
  Promoter: hU6
  Cloning method: Restriction Enzyme; 5′ cloning site BsaI (destroyed during cloning); 3′ cloning site BsaI (destroyed during cloning)
  Sequencing primers: 5′ gactatcatatgcttaccgt; 3′ TCCTGTTACCAGTGGCTGCT
Terms and licenses: Academic/Nonprofit Terms; Industry Terms: Not Available to Industry
Depositor comments: The parent vector used for cloning pegRNA constructs via Golden Gate has been deposited to Addgene previously. The name of the parent vector is pU6-pegRNA-GG-acceptor and the Addgene number is 132777.
How to cite: pU6-Sp-gRNA-ALB_DF_B358c_attB was a gift from David Liu (Addgene plasmid # 182146 ; http://n2t.net/addgene:182146 ; RRID:Addgene_182146)
