[The description below was written by a language model from this plasmid's Addgene catalogue record and pLannotate feature annotations shown in this document.]
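Description:
pU6-Sp-gRNA-ALB_DF_B358c_attB is a compact (about 2.3 kb) mammalian expression plasmid on the pU6 backbone that produces a single prime editing guide RNA (pegRNA) in human cells. It is propagated in E. coli from a high-copy ColE1/pUC-type origin and selected with ampicillin through a β-lactamase gene driven by its native bla promoter. There is no mammalian selection marker or reporter in the annotated features, so the plasmid is suited to transient delivery alongside other components.

The payload is a 148 bp synthetic pegRNA cassette placed downstream of the human U6 promoter, an RNA polymerase III promoter commonly used for small RNA transcription. The annotated Streptococcus pyogenes Cas9 gRNA scaffold sits shortly after the promoter. The gap before it is consistent with a spacer targeting the human ALB locus, and the sequence after it presumably holds the 3′ extension (reverse-transcription template and primer binding site) characteristic of pegRNAs, although these parts are not individually annotated. The insert was assembled by Golden Gate cloning into a pegRNA acceptor vector using BsaI sites that were destroyed in the process.

The stated purpose is to install an attB recombinase attachment site at ALB by twin prime editing (twinPE). In this approach, two pegRNAs targeting opposite strands template complementary new DNA flaps that replace the intervening sequence. This plasmid therefore supplies one member of such a pair and needs a partner pegRNA and a separately provided prime editor. The record does not state which recombinase the attB site serves. The short "attB1 (fragment)" Gateway annotation lies upstream of the U6 promoter, outside the pegRNA cassette, so it is probably a backbone remnant or spurious match, not the installed site.
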