Features (pLannotate 1.2.2; 6 found; start..end, strand, type, name):
     13..30      +  protein_bind   attB1 (fragment): mutant version of attB; recombination site for the Gateway® BP reaction BP Clonase™
     82..322     +  promoter       U6 promoter: RNA polymerase III promoter for human U6 snRNA
    352..427     +  misc_RNA       gRNA scaffold: guide RNA scaffold for the Streptococcus pyogenes CRISPR/Cas9 system
    582..1170    -  rep_origin     ori: high-copy-number ColE1/pMB1/pBR322/pUC origin of replication
   1341..2201    -  CDS            AmpR: β-lactamase; bla; confers resistance to ampicillin, carbenicillin, and related antibiotics
   2202..2306    -  promoter       AmpR promoter: bla
>Addgene plasmid #182146 | pU6-Sp-gRNA-ALB_DF_B358c_attB | addgene full sequence | sequence record 355650 | Addgene NGS Result
GACGTCGCTAGCTGTACAAAAAAGCAGGCTTTAAAGGAACCAATTCAGTCGACTGGATCCGGTACCAAGG
TCGGGCAGGAAGAGGGCCTATTTCCCATGATTCCTTCATATTTGCATATACGATACAAGGCTGTTAGAGA
GATAATTAGAATTAATTTGACTGTAAACACAAAGATATTAGTACAAAATACGTGACGTAGAAAGTAATAA
TTTCTTGGGTAGTTTGCAGTTTTAAAATTATGTTTTAAAATGGACTATCATATGCTTACCGTAACTTGAA
AGTATTTCGATTTCTTGGCTTTATATATCTTGTGGAAAGGACGAAACACCGATTTATGAGATCAACAGCA
CGTTTTAGAGCTAGAAATAGCAAGTTAAAATAAGGCTAGTCCGTTATCAACTTGAAAAAGTGGCACCGAG
TCGGTGCGGCTTGTCGACGACGGCGGTCTCCGTCGTCAGGATCATCTGTTGATCTCATTTTTTTTAAGCT
TGGGCCGCTCGAGGTACCTCTCTACATATGACATGTGAGCAAAAGGCCAGCAAAAGGCCAGGAACCGTAA
AAAGGCCGCGTTGCTGGCGTTTTTCCATAGGCTCCGCCCCCCTGACGAGCATCACAAAAATCGACGCTCA
AGTCAGAGGTGGCGAAACCCGACAGGACTATAAAGATACCAGGCGTTTCCCCCTGGAAGCTCCCTCGTGC
GCTCTCCTGTTCCGACCCTGCCGCTTACCGGATACCTGTCCGCCTTTCTCCCTTCGGGAAGCGTGGCGCT
TTCTCATAGCTCACGCTGTAGGTATCTCAGTTCGGTGTAGGTCGTTCGCTCCAAGCTGGGCTGTGTGCAC
GAACCCCCCGTTCAGCCCGACCGCTGCGCCTTATCCGGTAACTATCGTCTTGAGTCCAACCCGGTAAGAC
ACGACTTATCGCCACTGGCAGCAGCCACTGGTAACAGGATTAGCAGAGCGAGGTATGTAGGCGGTGCTAC
AGAGTTCTTGAAGTGGTGGCCTAACTACGGCTACACTAGAAGAACAGTATTTGGTATCTGCGCTCTGCTG
AAGCCAGTTACCTTCGGAAAAAGAGTTGGTAGCTCTTGATCCGGCAAACAAACCACCGCTGGTAGCGGTG
GTTTTTTTGTTTGCAAGCAGCAGATTACGCGCAGAAAAAAAGGATCTCAAGAAGATCCTTTGATCTTTTC
TACGGGGTCTGACGCTCAGTGGAACGAAAACTCACGTTAAGGGATTTTGGTCATGAGATTATCAAAAAGG
ATCTTCACCTAGATCCTTTTAAATTAAAAATGAAGTTTTAAATCAATCTAAAGTATATATGAGTAAACTT
GGTCTGACAGTTACCAATGCTTAATCAGTGAGGCACCTATCTCAGCGATCTGTCTATTTCGTTCATCCAT
AGTTGCCTGACTCCCCGTCGTGTAGATAACTACGATACGGGAGGGCTTACCATCTGGCCCCAGTGCTGCA
ATGATACCGCGAGATCCACGCTCACCGGCTCCAGATTTATCAGCAATAAACCAGCCAGCCGGAAGGGCCG
AGCGCAGAAGTGGTCCTGCAACTTTATCCGCCTCCATCCAGTCTATTAATTGTTGCCGGGAAGCTAGAGT
AAGTAGTTCGCCAGTTAATAGTTTGCGCAACGTTGTTGCCATTGCTACAGGCATCGTGGTGTCACGCTCG
TCGTTTGGTATGGCTTCATTCAGCTCCGGTTCCCAACGATCAAGGCGAGTTACATGATCCCCCATGTTGT
GCAAAAAAGCGGTTAGCTCCTTCGGTCCTCCGATCGTTGTCAGAAGTAAGTTGGCCGCAGTGTTATCACT
CATGGTTATGGCAGCACTGCATAATTCTCTTACTGTCATGCCATCCGTAAGATGCTTTTCTGTGACTGGT
GAGTACTCAACCAAGTCATTCTGAGAATAGTGTATGCGGCGACCGAGTTGCTCTTGCCCGGCGTCAATAC
GGGATAATACCGCGCCACATAGCAGAACTTTAAAAGTGCTCATCATTGGAAAACGTTCTTCGGGGCGAAA
ACTCTCAAGGATCTTACCGCTGTTGAGATCCAGTTCGATGTAACCCACTCGTGCACCCAACTGATCTTCA
GCATCTTTTACTTTCACCAGCGTTTCTGGGTGAGCAAAAACAGGAAGGCAAAATGCCGCAAAAAAGGGAA
TAAGGGCGACACGGAAATGTTGAATACTCATACTCTTCCTTTTTCAATATTATTGAAGCATTTATCAGGG
TTATTGTCTCATGAGCGGATACATATTTGAATGTATTTAGAAAAATAAACAAATAGGGGTTCCGCGCACA
TTTCCCCGAAAAGTGCCACCT
